Addgene plasmid #210769: pDL0_005
Purpose: T_Nopaline synthase terminator
Depositing lab: Dmitri Nusinow. Depositing organization: Donald Danforth Plant Science Center. Publication: Remote Sensing of Endogenous Pigmentation by Inducible Synthetic Circuits in Grasses. Lee DY, Acosta-Gamboa L, Saleh L, Pathak S, Swyers N, Morgan A, Meerdink S, Kuzio C, Calderon S, Sheng H, Kenney S, Zare A, Gehan M, Nusinow DA. Plant Biotechnol J. 2025 Dec 5. doi: 10.1111/pbi.70480. PubMed 41351300.
Backbone
  Vector backbone: pICH41276
  Backbone size w/o insert (bp): 2243
  Total vector size (bp): 2516
  Vector type: Plant Expression, Synthetic Biology
Growth in bacteria
  Bacterial resistance: Spectinomycin, 50 μg/mL
  Growth temperature: 37°C
  Growth strain: DH5alpha
  Copy number: Unknown
Gene/Insert
  Gene/Insert name: Nopline synthase terminator
  Species: agrobacterium tumefaciens
  Insert size (bp): 273
Terms and licenses: Academic/Nonprofit Terms; Industry Terms: Not Available to Industry
Depositor comments: Please visit https://doi.org/10.1101/2025.06.20.660755 for bioRxiv preprint.
How to cite: pDL0_005 was a gift from Dmitri Nusinow (Addgene plasmid # 210769 ; http://n2t.net/addgene:210769 ; RRID:Addgene_210769)
