[The description below was written by a language model from this plasmid's Addgene catalogue record and pLannotate feature annotations shown in this document.]
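Description:
pDL0_005 is a small (about 2.5 kb) part-donor plasmid built on the pICH41276 backbone and catalogued as a plant expression and synthetic biology vector. Its sole payload is the nopaline synthase (NOS) terminator from Agrobacterium tumefaciens, a roughly 270 bp fragment that supplies a transcription termination and polyadenylation signal widely used at the 3' end of plant transgenes. The name and backbone suggest a level 0 module in a hierarchical modular cloning scheme, in which individual standardized parts are stored separately and later combined into transcription units, although the record does not describe the flanking cloning sites or assembly overhangs.

The plasmid carries no promoter or coding sequence for plant expression and no plant selectable marker or T-DNA borders in the annotated features, so it is not functional in plants alone. It exists to be propagated in E. coli and used as a source of the terminator. Replication relies on a high-copy ColE1/pUC-type origin, and selection is by spectinomycin through the aadA gene, which encodes an enzyme conferring streptomycin and spectinomycin resistance and sits downstream of a bla-type (AmpR) promoter. The short annotated fragments of an integrase, a gentamicin acetyltransferase and lacI are likely non-functional remnants of the backbone's construction (the first two typical of integron-derived aadA cassettes) rather than working elements.

The associated work concerns inducible synthetic gene circuits controlling pigmentation in grasses. That fits use of this plasmid as a reusable terminator part for assembling multigene plant expression constructs.
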