Features (pLannotate 1.2.2; 7 found; start..end, strand, type, name):
    110..214     +  promoter       AmpR promoter: bla
    205..285     -  CDS            int (fragment): INT2_ECOLX - Protein inferred from homology: Swiss-Prot protein existence level 3. Putative integrase believed to be involved in the insertion of antibiotic resistance genes into plasmids and transposons. From Escherichia coli.
    373..429     +  CDS            GmR (fragment): gentamycin acetyltransferase; aacC1; confers resistance to gentamycin
    436..1224    +  CDS            aadA: S3AD_ECOLX - Experimental evidence at protein level: Swiss-Prot protein existence level 1. Mediates bacterial resistance to the antibiotics streptomycin and spectinomycin. From Escherichia coli.
   1398..1986    +  rep_origin     ori: high-copy-number ColE1/pMB1/pBR322/pUC origin of replication
   2169..2218    +  CDS            lacI (fragment): lac repressor; lacI; The lac repressor binds to the lac operator to inhibit transcription in E. coli. This inhibition can be relieved by adding lactose or isopropyl-β-D-thiogalactopyranoside (IPTG).
   2248..2500    +  terminator     NOS terminator: nopaline synthase terminator and poly(A) signal
>Addgene plasmid #210769 | pDL0_005 | addgene full sequence | sequence record 421264 | Addgene NGS Result
GTGGCTCTTCAGTGGACGAAAGGGCCTCGTGATACGCCTATTTTTATAGGTTAATGTCATGATAATAATG
GTTTCTTAGACGTCAGGTGGCACTTTTCGGGGAAATGTGCGCGGAACCCCTATTTGTTTATTTTTCTAAA
TACATTCAAATATGTATCCGCTCATGAGACAATAACCCTGATAAATGCTTCAATAATATTGAAAAAGGAA
GAGTATGCGCTCACGCAACTGGTCCAGAACCTTGACCGAACGCAGCGGTGGTAACGGCGCAGTGGCGGTT
TTCATGGCTTGTTATGACTGTTTTTTTTTGGGGTACAGTCTATGCCTCGGGCATCCAAGCAGCAAGCGCG
TTACGCCGTGGGTCGATGTTTGATGTTATGGAGCAGCAACGATGTTACGCAGCAGGGCAGTCGCCCTAAA
ACAAAGTTAAACATCATGAGGGAAGCGGTGATCGCCGAAGTATCGACTCAACTATCAGAGGTAGTTGGCG
TCATCGAGCGCCATCTCGAACCGACGTTGCTGGCCGTACATTTGTACGGCTCCGCAGTGGATGGCGGCCT
GAAGCCACACAGCGATATTGATTTGCTGGTTACGGTGACCGTAAGGCTTGATGAAACAACGCGGCGAGCT
TTGATCAACGACCTTTTGGAAACTTCGGCTTCCCCTGGAGAGAGCGAGATTCTCCGCGCTGTAGAAGTCA
CCATTGTTGTGCACGACGACATCATTCCGTGGCGTTATCCAGCTAAGCGCGAACTGCAATTTGGAGAATG
GCAGCGCAATGACATTCTTGCAGGTATCTTCGAGCCAGCCACGATCGACATTGATCTGGCTATCTTGCTG
ACAAAAGCAAGAGAACATAGCGTTGCCTTGGTAGGTCCAGCGGCGGAGGAACTCTTTGATCCGGTTCCTG
AACAGGATCTATTTGAGGCGCTAAATGAAACCTTAACGCTATGGAACTCGCCGCCCGACTGGGCTGGCGA
TGAGCGAAATGTAGTGCTTACGTTGTCCCGCATTTGGTACAGCGCAGTAACCGGCAAAATCGCGCCGAAG
GATGTCGCTGCCGACTGGGCAATGGAGCGCCTGCCGGCCCAGTATCAGCCCGTCATACTTGAAGCTAGAC
AGGCTTATCTTGGACAAGAAGAAGATCGCTTGGCCTCGCGCGCAGATCAGTTGGAAGAATTTGTCCATTA
CGTAAAAGGCGAGATCACCAAGGTAGTCGGCAAATAACTGTCAGACCAAGTTTACTCATATATACTTTAG
ATTGATTTAAAACTTCATTTTTAATTTAAAAGGATCTAGGTGAAGATCCTTTTTGATAATCTCATGACCA
AAATCCCTTAACGTGAGTTTTCGTTCCACTGAGCGTCAGACCCCGTAGAAAAGATCAAAGGATCTTCTTG
AGATCCTTTTTTTCTGCGCGTAATCTGCTGCTTGCAAACAAAAAAACCACCGCTACCAGCGGTGGTTTGT
TTGCCGGATCAAGAGCTACCAACTCTTTTTCCGAAGGTAACTGGCTTCAGCAGAGCGCAGATACCAAATA
CTGTTCTTCTAGTGTAGCCGTAGTTAGGCCACCACTTCAAGAACTCTGTAGCACCGCCTACATACCTCGC
TCTGCTAATCCTGTTACCAGTGGCTGCTGCCAGTGGCGATAAGTCGTGTCTTACCGGGTTGGACTCAAGA
CGATAGTTACCGGATAAGGCGCAGCGGTCGGGCTGAACGGGGGGTTCGTGCACACAGCCCAGCTTGGAGC
GAACGACCTACACCGAACTGAGATACCTACAGCGTGAGCTATGAGAAAGCGCCACGCTTCCCGAAGGGAG
AAAGGCGGACAGGTATCCGGTAAGCGGCAGGGTCGGAACAGGAGAGCGCACGAGGGAGCTTCCAGGGGGA
AACGCCTGGTATCTTTATAGTCCTGTCGGGTTTCGCCACCTCTGACTTGAGCGTCGATTTTTGTGATGCT
CGTCAGGGGGGCGGAGCCTATGGAAAAACGCCAGCAACGCGGCCTTTTTACGGTTCCTGGCCTTTTGCTG
GCCTTTTGCTCACATGTTCTTTCCTGCGTTATCCCCTGATTCTGTGGATAACCGTATTACCGCCTTTGAG
TGAGCTGATACCGCTCGCCGCAGCCGAACGACCGAGCGCAGCGAGTCAGTGAGCGAGGAAGCGGAAGAGC
GCCCAATACGCAAACCGCCTCTCCCCGCGCGTTGGCCGATTCATTAATCACTCTGTGGTCTCAGCTTGAA
TTTCCCCGATCGTTCAAACATTTGGCAATAAAGTTTCTTAAGATTGAATCCTGTTGCCGGTCTTGCGATG
ATTATCATATAATTTCTGTTGAATTACGTTAAGCATGTAATAATTAACATGTAATGCATGACGTTATTTA
TGAGATGGGTTTTTATGATTAGAGTCCCGCAATTATACATTTAATACGCGATAGAAAACAAAATATAGCG
CGCAAACTAGGATAAATTATCGCGCGCGGTGTCATCTATGTTACTAGATCGGCGCTTGAGACCACGAA
